>Addgene plasmid #221467 | pLX307_CdTag-HA_EmptyVector | addgene full sequence | sequence record 438434 | Addgene NGS Result
TGTAGTCTTATGCAATACTCTTGTAGTCTTGCAACATGGTAACGATGAGTTAGCAACATGCCTTACAAGG
AGAGAAAAAGCACCGTGCATGCCGATTGGTGGAAGTAAGGTGGTACGATCGTGCCTTATTAGGAAGGCAA
CAGACGGGTCTGACATGGATTGGACGAACCACTGAATTGCCGCATTGCAGAGATATTGTATTTAAGTGCC
TAGCTCGATACATAAACGGGTCTCTCTGGTTAGACCAGATCTGAGCCTGGGAGCTCTCTGGCTAACTAGG
GAACCCACTGCTTAAGCCTCAATAAAGCTTGCCTTGAGTGCTTCAAGTAGTGTGTGCCCGTCTGTTGTGT
GACTCTGGTAACTAGAGATCCCTCAGACCCTTTTAGTCAGTGTGGAAAATCTCTAGCAGTGGCGCCCGAA
CAGGGACTTGAAAGCGAAAGGGAAACCAGAGGAGCTCTCTCGACGCAGGACTCGGCTTGCTGAAGCGCGC
ACGGCAAGAGGCGAGGGGCGGCGACTGGTGAGTACGCCAAAAATTTTGACTAGCGGAGGCTAGAAGGAGA
GAGATGGGTGCGAGAGCGTCAGTATTAAGCGGGGGAGAATTAGATCGCGATGGGAAAAAATTCGGTTAAG
GCCAGGGGGAAAGAAAAAATATAAATTAAAACATATAGTATGGGCAAGCAGGGAGCTAGAACGATTCGCA
GTTAATCCTGGCCTGTTAGAAACATCAGAAGGCTGTAGACAAATACTGGGACAGCTACAACCATCCCTTC
AGACAGGATCAGAAGAACTTAGATCATTATATAATACAGTAGCAACCCTCTATTGTGTGCATCAAAGGAT
AGAGATAAAAGACACCAAGGAAGCTTTAGACAAGATAGAGGAAGAGCAAAACAAAAGTAAGACCACCGCA
CAGCAAGCGGCCGCTGATCTTCAGACCTGGAGGAGGAGATATGAGGGACAATTGGAGAAGTGAATTATAT
AAATATAAAGTAGTAAAAATTGAACCATTAGGAGTAGCACCCACCAAGGCAAAGAGAAGAGTGGTGCAGA
GAGAAAAAAGAGCAGTGGGAATAGGAGCTTTGTTCCTTGGGTTCTTGGGAGCAGCAGGAAGCACTATGGG
CGCAGCGTCAATGACGCTGACGGTACAGGCCAGACAATTATTGTCTGGTATAGTGCAGCAGCAGAACAAT
TTGCTGAGGGCTATTGAGGCGCAACAGCATCTGTTGCAACTCACAGTCTGGGGCATCAAGCAGCTCCAGG
CAAGAATCCTGGCTGTGGAAAGATACCTAAAGGATCAACAGCTCCTGGGGATTTGGGGTTGCTCTGGAAA
ACTCATTTGCACCACTGCTGTGCCTTGGAATGCTAGTTGGAGTAATAAATCTCTGGAACAGATTTGGAAT
CACACGACCTGGATGGAGTGGGACAGAGAAATTAACAATTACACAAGCTTAATACACTCCTTAATTGAAG
AATCGCAAAACCAGCAAGAAAAGAATGAACAAGAATTATTGGAATTAGATAAATGGGCAAGTTTGTGGAA
TTGGTTTAACATAACAAATTGGCTGTGGTATATAAAATTATTCATAATGATAGTAGGAGGCTTGGTAGGT
TTAAGAATAGTTTTTGCTGTACTTTCTATAGTGAATAGAGTTAGGCAGGGATATTCACCATTATCGTTTC
AGACCCACCTCCCAACCCCGAGGGGACCCATGCATTGCATCTCAATTAGTCAGCAACCAGGTGTGGAAAG
TCCCCAGGCTCCCCAGCAGGCAGAAGTATGCAAAGCATGCGTCTCAATTAGTCAGCAACCATAGTCCCGC
CCCTAACTCCGCCCATCCCGCCCCTAACTCCGCCCAGTTCCGCCCATTCTCCGCCCCATGGCTGACTAAT
TTTTTTTATTTATGCAGAGGCCGAGGCCGCCTCGGCCTCTGAGCTATTCCAGAAGTAGTGAGGAGGCTTT
TTTGGAGGCCTAGGCTTTTGCAAAAAGCTTTCTAGAGGTACCACCGGAGCTTACCATGACCGAGTACAAG
CCCACGGTGCGCCTCGCCACCCGCGACGACGTCCCCAGGGCCGTACGCACCCTCGCCGCCGCGTTCGCCG
ACTACCCCGCCACGCGCCACACCGTCGATCCGGACCGCCACATCGAGCGGGTCACCGAGCTGCAAGAACT
CTTCCTCACGCGCGTCGGGCTCGACATCGGCAAGGTGTGGGTCGCGGACGACGGCGCCGCCGTGGCGGTC
TGGACCACGCCGGAGAGCGTCGAAGCGGGGGCGGTGTTCGCCGAGATCGGCCCGCGCATGGCCGAGTTGA
GCGGTTCCCGGCTGGCCGCGCAGCAACAGATGGAAGGCCTCCTGGCGCCGCACCGGCCCAAGGAGCCCGC
GTGGTTCCTGGCCACCGTCGGCGTCTCGCCCGACCACCAGGGCAAGGGTCTGGGCAGCGCCGTCGTGCTC
CCCGGAGTGGAGGCGGCCGAGCGCGCCGGGGTGCCCGCCTTCCTGGAGACCTCCGCGCCCCGCAACCTCC
CCTTCTACGAGCGGCTCGGCTTCACCGTCACCGCCGACGTCGAGGTGCCCGAAGGACCGCGCACCTGGTG
CATGACCCGCAAGCCCGGTGCCAGTTAACGAATTCTAGATCTTGAGACAAATGGCAGTATTCATCCACAA
TTTTAAAAGAAAAGGGGGGATTGGGGGGTACAGTGCAGGGGAAAGAATAGTAGACATAATAGCAACAGAC
ATACAAACTAAAGAATTACAAAAACAAATTACAAAAATTCAAAATTTTCGGGTTTATTACAGGGACAGCA
GAGATCCACTTTGGCGCCGGCTCGAGGCCTGCAGGTGCAAAGATGGATAAAGTTTTAAACAGAGAGGAAT
CTTTGCAGCTAATGGACCTTCTAGGTCTTGAAAGGAGTGGGAATTGGCTCCGGTGCCCGTCAGTGGGCAG
AGCGCACATCGCCCACAGTCCCCGAGAAGTTGGGGGGAGGGGTCGGCAATTGAACCGGTGCCTAGAGAAG
GTGGCGCGGGGTAAACTGGGAAAGTGATGTCGTGTACTGGCTCCGCCTTTTTCCCGAGGGTGGGGGAGAA
CCGTATATAAGTGCAGTAGTCGCCGTGAACGTTCTTTTTCGCAACGGGTTTGCCGCCAGAACACAGGTAA
GTGCCGTGTGTGGTTCCCGCGGGCCTGGCCTCTTTACGGGTTATGGCCCTTGCGTGCCTTGAATTACTTC
CACCTGGCTGCAGTACGTGATTCTTGATCCCGAGCTTCGGGTTGGAAGTGGGTGGGAGAGTTCGAGGCCT
TGCGCTTAAGGAGCCCCTTCGCCTCGTGCTTGAGTTGAGGCCTGGCCTGGGCGCTGGGGCCGCCGCGTGC
GAATCTGGTGGCACCTTCGCGCCTGTCTCGCTGCTTTCGATAAGTCTCTAGCCATTTAAAATTTTTGATG
ACCTGCTGCGACGCTTTTTTTCTGGCAAGATAGTCTTGTAAATGCGGGCCAAGATCTGCACACTGGTATT
TCGGTTTTTGGGGCCGCGGGCGGCGACGGGGCCCGTGCGTCCCAGCGCACATGTTCGGCGAGGCGGGGCC
TGCGAGCGCGGCCACCGAGAATCGGACGGGGGTAGTCTCAAGCTGGCCGGCCTGCTCTGGTGCCTGGCCT
CGCGCCGCCGTGTATCGCCCCGCCCTGGGCGGCAAGGCTGGCCCGGTCGGCACCAGTTGCGTGAGCGGAA
AGATGGCCGCTTCCCGGCCCTGCTGCAGGGAGCTCAAAATGGAGGACGCGGCGCTCGGGAGAGCGGGCGG
GTGAGTCACCCACACAAAGGAAAAGGGCCTTTCCGTCCTCAGCCGTCGCTTCATGTGACTCCACGGAGTA
CCGGGCGCCGTCCAGGCACCTCGATTAGTTCTCGAGCTTTTGGAGTACGTCGTCTTTAGGTTGGGGGGAG
GGGTTTTATGCGATGGAGTTTCCCCACACTGAGTGGGTGGAGACTGAAGTTAGGCCAGCTTGGCACTTGA
TGTAATTCTCCTTGGAATTTGCCCTTTTTGAGTTTGGATCTTGGTTCATTCTCAAGCCTCAGACAGTGGT
TCAAAGTTTTTTTCTTCCATTTCAGGTGTCGTGAGGCTAGCATCGATTGATCAACAAGTTTGTACAAAAA
AGCTGAACGAGAAACGTAAAATGATATAAATATCAATATATTAAATTAGATTTTGCATAAAAAACAGACT
ACATAATACTGTAAAACACAACATATCCAGTCACTATGGCGGCCGCATTAGGCACCCCAGGCTTTACACT
TTATGCTTCCGGCTCGTATAATGTGTGGATTTTGAGTTAGGATCCGTCGAGATTTTCAGGAGCTAAGGAA
GCTAAAATGGAGAAAAAAATCACTGGATATACCACCGTTGATATATCCCAATGGCATCGTAAAGAACATT
TTGAGGCATTTCAGTCAGTTGCTCAATGTACCTATAACCAGACCGTTCAGCTGGATATTACGGCCTTTTT
AAAGACCGTAAAGAAAAATAAGCACAAGTTTTATCCGGCCTTTATTCACATTCTTGCCCGCCTGATGAAT
GCTCATCCGGAATTCCGTATGGCAATGAAAGACGGTGAGCTGGTGATATGGGATAGTGTTCACCCTTGTT
ACACCGTTTTCCATGAGCAAACTGAAACGTTTTCATCGCTCTGGAGTGAATACCACGACGATTTCCGGCA
GTTTCTACACATATATTCGCAAGATGTGGCGTGTTACGGTGAAAACCTGGCCTATTTCCCTAAAGGGTTT
ATTGAGAATATGTTTTTCGTCTCAGCCAATCCCTGGGTGAGTTTCACCAGTTTTGATTTAAACGTGGCCA
ATATGGACAACTTCTTCGCCCCCGTTTTCACCATGGGCAAATATTATACGCAAGGCGACAAGGTGCTGAT
GCCGCTGGCGATTCAGGTTCATCATGCCGTTTGTGATGGCTTCCATGTCGGCAGAATGCTTAATGAATTA
CAACAGTACTGCGATGAGTGGCAGGGCGGGGCGTAAAGATCTGGATCCGGCTTACTAAAAGCCAGATAAC
AGTATGCGTATTTGCGCGCTGATTTTTGCGGTATAAGAATATATACTGATATGTATACCCGAAGTATGTC
AAAAAGAGGTATGCTATGAAGCAGCGTATTACAGTGACAGTTGACAGCGACAGCTATCAGTTGCTCAAGG
CATATATGATGTCAATATCTCCGGTCTGGTAAGCACAACCATGCAGAATGAAGCCCGTCGTCTGCGTGCC
GAACGCTGGAAAGCGGAAAATCAGGAAGGGATGGCTGAGGTCGCCCGGTTTATTGAAATGAACGGCTCTT
TTGCTGACGAGAACAGGGGCTGGTGAAATGCAGTTTAAGGTTTACACCTATAAAAGAGAGAGCCGTTATC
GTCTGTTTGTGGATGTACAGAGTGATATTATTGACACGCCCGGGCGACGGATGGTGATCCCCCTGGCCAG
TGCACGTCTGCTGTCAGATAAAGTCTCCCGTGAACTTTACCCGGTGGTGCATATCGGGGATGAAAGCTGG
CGCATGATGACCACCGATATGGCCAGTGTGCCGGTCTCCGTTATCGGGGAAGAAGTGGCTGATCTCAGCC
ACCGCGAAAATGACATCAAAAACGCCATTAACCTGATGTTCTGGGGAATATAAATGTCAGGCTCCCTTAT
ACACAGCCAGTCTGCAGGTCGACCATAGTGACTGGATATGTTGTGTTTTACAGTATTATGTAGTCTGTTT
TTTATGCAAAATCTAATTTAATATATTGATATTTATATCATTTTACGTTTCTCGTTCAGCTTTCTTGTAC
AAAGTGGTTACCGGTGGAGTGCAGGTGGAAACCATCTCCCCAGGAGACGGGCGCACCTTCCCCAAGCGCG
GCCAGACCTGCGTGGTGCACTACACCGGGATGCTTGAAGATGGAAAGAAAGTTGATTCCTCCCGGGACAG
AAACAAGCCCTTTAAGTTTATGCTAGGCAAGCAGGAGGTGATCCGAGGCTGGGAAGAAGGGGTTGCCCAG
ATGAGTGTGGGTCAGAGAGCCAAACTGACTATATCTCCAGATTATGCCTATGGTGCCACTGGGCACCCAG
GCATCATCCCACCACATGCCACTCTCGTCTTCGATGTGGAGCTTCTAAAACTGGAAGGCGGCTACCCCTA
CGACGTGCCCGACTACGCCGGCTATCCGTATGATGTCCCGGACTATGCAGGCTAAACGCGTTAAGTCGAC
AATCAACCTCTGGATTACAAAATTTGTGAAAGATTGACTGGTATTCTTAACTATGTTGCTCCTTTTACGC
TATGTGGATACGCTGCTTTAATGCCTTTGTATCATGCTATTGCTTCCCGTATGGCTTTCATTTTCTCCTC
CTTGTATAAATCCTGGTTGCTGTCTCTTTATGAGGAGTTGTGGCCCGTTGTCAGGCAACGTGGCGTGGTG
TGCACTGTGTTTGCTGACGCAACCCCCACTGGTTGGGGCATTGCCACCACCTGTCAGCTCCTTTCCGGGA
CTTTCGCTTTCCCCCTCCCTATTGCCACGGCGGAACTCATCGCCGCCTGCCTTGCCCGCTGCTGGACAGG
GGCTCGGCTGTTGGGCACTGACAATTCCGTGGTGTTGTCGGGGAAATCATCGTCCTTTCCTTGGCTGCTC
GCCTGTGTTGCCACCTGGATTCTGCGCGGGACGTCCTTCTGCTACGTCCCTTCGGCCCTCAATCCAGCGG
ACCTTCCTTCCCGCGGCCTGCTGCCGGCTCTGCGGCCTCTTCCGCGTCTTCGCCTTCGCCCTCAGACGAG
TCGGATCTCCCTTTGGGCCGCCTCCCCGCGTCGACTTTAAGACCAATGACTTACAAGGCAGCTGTAGATC
TTAGCCACTTTTTAAAAGAAAAGGGGGGACTGGAAGGGCTAATTCACTCCCAACGAAGACAAGATCTGCT
TTTTGCTTGTACTGGGTCTCTCTGGTTAGACCAGATCTGAGCCTGGGAGCTCTCTGGCTAACTAGGGAAC
CCACTGCTTAAGCCTCAATAAAGCTTGCCTTGAGTGCTTCAAGTAGTGTGTGCCCGTCTGTTGTGTGACT
CTGGTAACTAGAGATCCCTCAGACCCTTTTAGTCAGTGTGGAAAATCTCTAGCAGTACGTATAGTAGTTC
ATGTCATCTTATTATTCAGTATTTATAACTTGCAAAGAAATGAATATCAGAGAGTGAGAGGAACTTGTTT
ATTGCAGCTTATAATGGTTACAAATAAAGCAATAGCATCACAAATTTCACAAATAAAGCATTTTTTTCAC
TGCATTCTAGTTGTGGTTTGTCCAAACTCATCAATGTATCTTATCATGTCTGGCTCTAGCTATCCCGCCC
CTAACTCCGCCCATCCCGCCCCTAACTCCGCCCAGTTCCGCCCATTCTCCGCCCCATGGCTGACTAATTT
TTTTTATTTATGCAGAGGCCGAGGCCGCCTCGGCCTCTGAGCTATTCCAGAAGTAGTGAGGAGGCTTTTT
TGGAGGCCTAGGGACGTACCCAATTCGCCCTATAGTGAGTCGTATTACGCGCGCTCACTGGCCGTCGTTT
TACAACGTCGTGACTGGGAAAACCCTGGCGTTACCCAACTTAATCGCCTTGCAGCACATCCCCCTTTCGC
CAGCTGGCGTAATAGCGAAGAGGCCCGCACCGATCGCCCTTCCCAACAGTTGCGCAGCCTGAATGGCGAA
TGGG
[124 nt withheld, positions 7705-7828]
C
[91 nt withheld, positions 7830-7920]
A
[49 nt withheld, positions 7922-7970]
CCTTTGACGTTGGAGTCCACGTTCTTT
[37 nt withheld, positions 7998-8034]
ACCCTATCTCGGTCTATTCTTTTGATTTATAAGGGATTTTGCCGATTTCGGCCTATTGGTTAAAAAATGA
GCTGATTTAACAAAAATTTAACGCGAATTTTAACAAAATATTAACGCTTACAATTTAGGTGGCACTTTTC
GGGGAAATGTGCGCGGAACCCCTATTTGTTTATTTTTCTAAATACATTCAAATATGTATCCGCTCATGAG
ACAATAACCCTGATAAATGCTTCAATAATATTGAAAAAGGAAGAGTATGAGTATTCAACATTTCCGTGTC
GCCCTTATTCCCTTTTTTGCGGCATTTTGCCTTCCTGTTTTTGCTCACCCAGAAACGCTGGTGAAAGTAA
AAGATGCTGAAGATCAGTTGGGTGCACGAGTGGGTTACATCGAACTGGATCTCAACAGCGGTAAGATCCT
TGAGAGTTTTCGCCCCGAAGAACGTTTTCCAATGATGAGCACTTTTAAAGTTCTGCTATGTGGCGCGGTA
TTATCCCGTATTGACGCCGGGCAAGAGCAACTCGGTCGCCGCATACACTATTCTCAGAATGACTTGGTTG
AGTACTCACCAGTCACAGAAAAGCATCTTACGGATGGCATGACAGTAAGAGAATTATGCAGTGCTGCCAT
AACCATGAGTGATAACACTGCGGCCAACTTACTTCTGACAACGATCGGAGGACCGAAGGAGCTAACCGCT
TTTTTGCACAACATGGGGGATCATGTAACTCGCCTTGATCGTTGGGAACCGGAGCTGAATGAAGCCATAC
CAAACGACGAGCGTGACACCACGATGCCTGTAGCAATGGCAACAACGTTGCGCAAACTATTAACTGGCGA
ACTACTTACTCTAGCTTCCCGGCAACAATTAATAGACTGGATGGAGGCGGATAAAGTTGCAGGACCACTT
CTGCGCTCGGCCCTTCCGGCTGGCTGGTTTATTGCTGATAAATCTGGAGCCGGTGAGCGTGGGTCTCGCG
GTATCATTGCAGCACTGGGGCCAGATGGTAAGCCCTCCCGTATCGTAGTTATCTACACGACGGGGAGTCA
GGCAACTATGGATGAACGAAATAGACAGATCGCTGAGATAGGTGCCTCACTGATTAAGCATTGGTAACTG
TCAGACCAAGTTTACTCATATATACTTTAGATTGATTTAAAACTTCATTTTTAATTTAAAAGGATCTAGG
TGAAGATCCTTTTTGATAATCTCATGACCAAAATCCCTTAACGTGAGTTTTCGTTCCACTGAGCGTCAGA
CCCCGTAGAAAAGATCAAAGGATCTTCTTGAGATCCTTTTTTTCTGCGCGTAATCTGCTGCTTGCAAACA
AAAAAACCACCGCTACCAGCGGTGGTTTGTTTGCCGGATCAAGAGCTACCAACTCTTTTTCCGAAGGTAA
CTGGCTTCAGCAGAGCGCAGATACCAAATACTGTTCTTCTAGTGTAGCCGTAGTTAGGCCACCACTTCAA
GAACTCTGTAGCACCGCCTACATACCTCGCTCTGCTAATCCTGTTACCAGTGGCTGCTGCCAGTGGCGAT
AAGTCGTGTCTTACCGGGTTGGACTCAAGACGATAGTTACCGGATAAGGCGCAGCGGTCGGGCTGAACGG
GGGGTTCGTGCACACAGCCCAGCTTGGAGCGAACGACCTACACCGAACTGAGATACCTACAGCGTGAGCT
ATGAGAAAGCGCCACGCTTCCCGAAGGGAGAAAGGCGGACAGGTATCCGGTAAGCGGCAGGGTCGGAACA
GGAGAGCGCACGAGGGAGCTTCCAGGGGGAAACGCCTGGTATCTTTATAGTCCTGTCGGGTTTCGCCACC
TCTGACTTGAGCGTCGATTTTTGTGATGCTCGTCAGGGGGGCGGAGCCTATGGAAAAACGCCAGCAACGC
GGCCTTTTTACGGTTCCTGGCCTTTTGCTGGCCTTTTGCTCACATGTTCTTTCCTGCGTTATCCCCTGAT
TCTGTGGATAACCGTATTACCGCCTTTGAGTGAGCTGATACCGCTCGCCGCAGCCGAACGACCGAGCGCA
GCGAGTCAGTGAGCGAGGAAGCGGAAGAGCGCCCAATACGCAAACCGCCTCTCCCCGCGCGTTGGCCGAT
TCATTAATGCAGCTGGCACGACAGGTTTCCCGACTGGAAAGCGGGCAGTGAGCGCAACGCAATTAATGTG
AGTTAGCTCACTCATTAGGCACCCCAGGCTTTACACTTTATGCTTCCGGCTCGTATGTTGTGTGGAATTG
TGAGCGGATAACAATTTCACACAGGAAACAGCTATGACCATGATTACGCCAAGCGCGCAATTAACCCTCA
CTAAAGGGAACAAAAGCTGGAGCTGCAAGCTTAA
Features (pLannotate 1.2.2; 37 found; start..end, strand, type, name):
      1..227     +  promoter       RSV promoter: Rous sarcoma virus enhancer/promoter
    228..408     +  LTR            5' LTR (truncated): truncated 5' long terminal repeat (LTR) from HIV-1
    455..580     +  misc_feature   HIV-1 Ψ: packaging signal of human immunodeficiency virus type 1
    564..927     +  CDS            HIV-1 gag (fragment): gag protein from human immunodeficiency virus 1; gag
   1073..1306    +  misc_feature   RRE: The Rev response element (RRE) of HIV-1 allows for Rev-dependent mRNA export from the nucleus to the cytoplasm.
   1683..1709    +  CDS            Rev (fragment): human immunodeficiency virus 1 (HIV-1) Rev protein; rev; enhances nuclear export of unspliced and incompletely spliced viral mRNAs
   1716..1739    +  promoter       SV40 promoter (fragment): SV40 early promoter
   1740..1811    +  promoter       SV40 promoter (fragment): SV40 enhancer and early promoter
   1835..1970    +  rep_origin     SV40 ori: SV40 origin of replication
   2016..2612    +  CDS            PuroR (fragment): puromycin N-acetyltransferase; pac from Streptomyces; confers resistance to puromycin
   2661..2778    +  misc_feature   cPPT/CTS: central polypurine tract and central termination sequence of HIV-1
   2843..2909    +  CDS            small t antigen (fragment): SV40 (simian virus 40) small t antigen
   2916..4094    +  promoter       EF-1α promoter: strong constitutive promoter for human elongation factor EF-1α
   4114..4238    +  protein_bind   attR1: mutant version of attR; recombination site for the Gateway® LR reaction LR Clonase™
   4263..4293    +  promoter       lac UV5 promoter: E. coli lac promoter with an "up" mutation
   4317..4346    +  promoter       cat promoter (fragment): promoter of the E. coli cat gene encoding chloramphenicol acetyltransferase
   4347..5006    +  CDS            CmR: chloramphenicol acetyltransferase; cat; confers resistance to chloramphenicol
   5185..5343    +  CDS            ccdA (fragment): CCDA_ECO57 - Also known as H, letA. Experimental evidence at protein level: Swiss-Prot protein existence level 1. Antitoxin component of a type II toxin-antitoxin (TA) system which inhibits the post-segregational killing (PSK) of plasmid-free cells, also referred to as a plasmid addiction system. Binds to and blocks the activity of CcdB; will also remove bound CcdB protein from the CcdB-GyrA complex by forming a CcdA-CcdB complex, a process termed rejuvenation. Functions as a transcriptional corepressor for the ccdAB operon, repression also requires CcdB (By similarity). From Escherichia coli
   5348..5650    +  CDS            ccdB: CCDB_ECOLI - Also known as G, letB, letD. Experimental evidence at protein level: Swiss-Prot protein existence level 1. Toxic component of a type II toxin-antitoxin (TA) system, functioning in plasmid maintainence. Responsible for the post- segregational killing (PSK) of plasmid-free cells, also referred to as a plasmid addiction system. Half-life of over 2 hours. Cell killing by CcdB is accompanied by filamentation, defects in chromosome and plasmid segregation, defects in cell division, formation of anucleate cells, decreased DNA synthesis and plasmid loss. Interferes with the activity of DN
   5694..5818    -  protein_bind   attR2: mutant version of attR; recombination site for the Gateway® LR reaction LR Clonase™
   5826..6146    +  CDS            DmrB: F36V mutant of FK506-binding protein FKBP12 binds synthetic ligands that do not bind wild-type FKBP
   6231..6819    +  misc_feature   WPRE: woodchuck hepatitis virus posttranscriptional regulatory element
   6870..6889    +  misc_feature   cPPT/CTS (fragment): central polypurine tract and central termination sequence of HIV-1
   6891..7124    +  LTR            3' LTR (ΔU3): self-inactivating 3' long terminal repeat (LTR) from HIV-1
   7202..7323    +  polyA_signal   SV40 poly(A) signal: SV40 polyadenylation signal
   7363..7498    +  rep_origin     SV40 ori: SV40 origin of replication
   7519..7537    -  promoter       T7 promoter: promoter for bacteriophage T7 RNA polymerase
   7545..7700    +  CDS            lacZα (fragment): LacZα fragment of β-galactosidase; lacZ fragment
   7705..8133    +  rep_origin     f1 ori (sequence partly withheld): f1 bacteriophage origin of replication; arrow indicates direction of (+) strand synthesis
   8186..8290    +  promoter       AmpR promoter: bla
   8291..9151    +  CDS            AmpR: β-lactamase; bla; confers resistance to ampicillin, carbenicillin, and related antibiotics
   9322..9910    +  rep_origin     ori: high-copy-number ColE1/pMB1/pBR322/pUC origin of replication
  10093..10185   +  CDS            lacI (fragment): lac repressor; lacI; The lac repressor binds to the lac operator to inhibit transcription in E. coli. This inhibition can be relieved by adding lactose or isopropyl-β-D-thiogalactopyranoside (IPTG).
  10198..10219   +  protein_bind   CAP binding site: CAP binding activates transcription in the presence of cAMP. E. coli catabolite activator protein
  10234..10264   +  promoter       lac promoter: promoter for the E. coli lac operon
  10272..10288   +  protein_bind   lac operator: The lac repressor binds to the lac operator to inhibit transcription in E. coli. This inhibition can be relieved by adding lactose or isopropyl-β-D-thiogalactopyranoside (IPTG). lac repressor encoded by lacI
  10333..10351   +  promoter       T3 promoter: promoter for bacteriophage T3 RNA polymerase
