[The description below was written by a language model from this plasmid's Addgene catalogue record and pLannotate feature annotations shown in this document.]
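Description:
pLX307_CdTag-HA_EmptyVector is an empty Gateway destination vector for lentiviral, mammalian expression of proteins fused at their C terminus to the dTAG degron. It derives from pLEX_305-C-dTAG and has a third-generation, self-inactivating layout. An RSV promoter drives a truncated HIV-1 5' LTR, followed by the Ψ packaging signal, a gag fragment, the RRE and a cPPT/CTS, and the viral unit ends in a ΔU3 3' LTR with an SV40 poly(A) signal downstream. In bacteria it replicates from a high-copy ColE1/pUC origin, also carries an f1 ori, and is selected with ampicillin (backbone AmpR) plus chloramphenicol (CmR within the Gateway cassette). Because the cassette encodes the ccdB toxin, the unrecombined plasmid must be maintained in a ccdB-tolerant strain. The catalogue backbone size (9,621 bp) refers to the parent vector, whereas the sequenced record is 10,378 nt.

Within the provirus, an SV40 early promoter drives puromycin N-acetyltransferase for selection of transduced cells. A separate EF-1α promoter sits upstream of the attR1–CmR–ccdB–attR2 cassette. An LR recombination replaces this cassette with an open reading frame from an entry clone, placing it directly upstream of FKBP12 F36V, with a WPRE downstream to enhance transcript expression. The name indicates an HA epitope accompanying the degron, although the feature table does not annotate it. The F36V mutant binds synthetic ligands that do not bind wild-type FKBP, which is the basis of dTAG-mediated, ligand-induced degradation of the fusion protein. The vector is thus suited to making stable cell lines in which levels of a protein of interest can be rapidly depleted. No insert is present in this record.
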