Addgene plasmid #221467: pLX307_CdTag-HA_EmptyVector
Purpose: (Empty Backbone) Gateway backbone for C-terminal dTag cloning
Depositing lab: Matthew Meyerson. Depositing organization: Broad Institute. Publication: Dosage amplification dictates oncogenic regulation by the NKX2-1 lineage factor in lung adenocarcinoma. Pulice JL, Meyerson M. bioRxiv [Preprint]. 2023 Oct 27:2023.10.26.563996. doi: 10.1101/2023.10.26.563996. PubMed 37994369.
Backbone
  Vector backbone: pLEX_305-C-dTAG
  Backbone manufacturer: Addgene #91798
  Backbone size (bp): 9621
  Vector type: Mammalian Expression, Lentiviral
  Selectable markers: Puromycin
  Tag / fusion protein: FKBP F36V (C terminal on backbone)
Growth in bacteria
  Bacterial resistance: Chloramphenicol and Ampicillin, 25 & 100 μg/mL
  Growth temperature: 30°C
  Growth strain: ccdB Survival
  Copy number: High Copy
Gene/Insert
  Gene/Insert name: None
  Tag / fusion protein: FKBP F36V (C terminal on backbone)
Terms and licenses: Academic/Nonprofit Terms; Industry Terms: Not Available to Industry
How to cite: pLX307_CdTag-HA_EmptyVector was a gift from Matthew Meyerson (Addgene plasmid # 221467 ; http://n2t.net/addgene:221467 ; RRID:Addgene_221467)
